Addgene plasmid #154039: pL0_EF_tNub
Purpose: Diatom terminator for P. tricornutum; uLoop specific syntax; EF overhangs; Lvl 0
Depositing lab: Raffaela Abbriano. Depositing organization: University of Technology, Sydney. Publication: Characterisation of novel regulatory sequences compatible with modular assembly in the diatom Phaeodactylum tricornutum. Windhagauer , M., Abbriano, RM., Ashworth, J., Barolo, L., Jaramillo-Madrid, A.C., Pernice, M., Doblin, M.A.. Algal Research , Volume 53, March 2021 10.1016/j.algal.2020.102159.
Backbone
  Vector backbone: pL0RlacZ
  Vector type: Synthetic Biology
Growth in bacteria
  Bacterial resistance: Spectinomycin, 50 μg/mL
  Growth temperature: 37°C
  Growth strain: DH5alpha
  Copy number: Low Copy
Gene/Insert
  Gene/Insert name: Terminator Nub
  Species: P. tricornutum
  Cloning method: Restriction Enzyme; 5′ cloning site Unknown (unknown if destroyed)
Terms and licenses: Academic/Nonprofit Terms; Industry Terms: Not Available to Industry
How to cite: pL0_EF_tNub was a gift from Raffaela Abbriano (Addgene plasmid # 154039 ; http://n2t.net/addgene:154039 ; RRID:Addgene_154039)
