[The description below was written by a language model from this plasmid's Addgene catalogue record and pLannotate feature annotations shown in this document.]
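Description:
pL0_EF_tNub is a small (about 2.5 kb) Level 0 part plasmid for modular, Golden Gate-style assembly in the uLoop (universal Loop) syntax. It carries a transcriptional terminator from the diatom Phaeodactylum tricornutum, recorded as "Terminator Nub". It is built on the pL0RlacZ backbone, a Level 0 receiver whose name suggests a lacZ screening cassette that the cloned part replaces. The only trace of this in the annotation is a short fragment of a pUC18/19-type multiple cloning site. The terminator is flanked by the E and F overhangs, which in this syntax define the position a part takes when parts are combined into a transcription unit. The record does not state which enzymes were used, and the cloning sites are listed as unknown.

The plasmid is propagated in E. coli and selected with spectinomycin, consistent with the annotated aadA gene, which confers streptomycin/spectinomycin resistance. Replication relies on a ColE1/pMB1-family origin. The annotation tool labels this origin as high-copy, whereas the catalogue entry lists the plasmid as low copy, and the record does not resolve the difference. A short fragment matching the Tn5 transposase lies just upstream of aadA and is most likely a non-functional remnant carried along with the resistance cassette. The terminator itself is not annotated in the automated feature table and presumably lies in the unannotated region between the origin and the cloning-site fragment.

The plasmid contains no promoter, coding sequence or diatom selection marker, so it is not an expression vector. It serves as a donor of a 3′ regulatory element, to be combined with promoter and coding-sequence parts into higher-level constructs for transgene expression in P. tricornutum. It was deposited as part of a study characterising new regulatory sequences for modular assembly in this diatom.
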