Features (pLannotate 1.2.2; 4 found; start..end, strand, type, name):
   1302..1334    +  misc_feature   MCS (fragment): pUC18/19 multiple cloning site
   1335..1451    +  CDS            tnpA (fragment): TN5P_ECOLX - Also known as tnp. Experimental evidence at protein level: Swiss-Prot protein existence level 1. Mediates transposition of transposon Tn5 by a 'cut and paste' mechanism. First, the monomeric transposase binds the 19 bp inverted DNA repeats flanking the transposon. Then, dimerization of the DNA- bound transposase creates a synaptic DNA complex. After nicking of the first DNA strand, excision of the transposon proceeds through a series of intermediates. The transposase then mediates the insertion of the transposon at a new site by strand transfer. The activity of the wild- type tran
   1483..2271    +  CDS            aadA: S3AD_ECOLX - Experimental evidence at protein level: Swiss-Prot protein existence level 1. Mediates bacterial resistance to the antibiotics streptomycin and spectinomycin. From Escherichia coli.
   2365..412     +  rep_origin     ori (across the origin): high-copy-number ColE1/pMB1/pBR322/pUC origin of replication
>Addgene plasmid #154039 | pL0_EF_tNub | addgene full sequence | sequence record 307057 | Addgene NGS Result
CTTCAAGAACTCTGTAGCACCGCCTACATACCTCGCTCTGCTAATCCTGTTACCAGTGGCTGCTGCCAGT
GGCGATAAGTCGTGTCTTACCGGGTTGGACTCAAGACGATAGTTACCGGATAAGGCGCAGCGGTCGGGCT
GAACGGGGGGTTCGTGCACACAGCCCAGCTTGGAGCGAACGACCTACACCGAACTGAGATACCTACAGCG
TGAGCTATGAGAAAGCGCCACGCTTCCCGAAGGGAGAAAGGCGGACAGGTATCCGGTAAGCGGCAGGGTC
GGAACAGGAGAGCGCACGAGGGAGCTTCCAGGGGGAAACGCCTGGTATCTTTATAGTCCTGTCGGGTTTC
GCCACCTCTGACTTGAGCGTCGATTTTTGTGATGCTCGTCAGGGGGGCGGAGCCTATGGAAAAACGCCAG
CAACGCGGCCTTTTTACGGTTCCTGGCCTTTTGCTGGCCTTTTGCTCACATGTTCTTTCCTGCGTTATCC
CCTGATTCTGTGGGTGGAAGGGCTCGGAGTTGTGGTAATCTATGTATCCTGGTGGTCTCGAGCGCCTAGG
TTAAACGATTCTGACAGGATTTCGAATTCCAATGAGCTTCACTTTCAAGGAGGTGTTCCAAGTCAAAAGG
TTGAGTGGCTGTGAAGAGTCTATACACATTCCGGTGAATAGATGGTTGTCCACTGTAAGAACGAGCCTGT
TTCGGGTGTAGTGTTTCCCTCTTCAATGTCTTGCTCCCGTAAGGAGCGAAGCATGTCAAATCTCATCCCG
ACCCTTCAGCGGCACTATTCTCGCGAGGAGCTGATCTCCGGAGTGCCTTGATGGCCTTAGCAAATGAGCA
ACGAGACGCAGCGAAAACTACCCGCAAATCTCTGTATATGCCTCTCATATCAGTAAAATAAACCAAATCC
TTATCTCGGCTACAAATGTTTACCTCTTCTGTAAGATTGTTCGATTGACTTTGCTGGCAGCGAACTCTTG
TTGTACCATAAAGCTTCCCTCAATCCATTTGAAAATATTCATAGTCTCACTCTGCAAGCGGAGACCTGAG
ACGAGACGAGACAGCCTGAGAATGGATGCGAGTAATGAGCTCGGCACAAAATCACCACTCGATACAGGCA
GCCCATCAGTCCGGGACGGCGTCAGCGGGAGAGCCGTTGTAAGGCGGCAGACTTTGCTCATGTTACCGAT
GCTATTCGGAAGAACGGCAACTAAGCTGCCGGGTTTGAAACACGGATGATCTCGCGGAGGGTAGCATGTT
GATTGTAACGATGACAGAGCGTTGCTGCCTGTGATCACCGCTCCTCTAGAGTCGACTTGCAGGCATGCAA
GCTTAGCAAGCGAACCGGAATTGCCAGCTGGGGCGCCCTCTGGTAAGGTTGGGAAGCCCTGCAAAGTAAA
CTGGATGGCTTTCTTGCCGCCAAGGATCTGATGGCGCAGGGGATCAATATCTGATCAAGAGACAGGATGA
GGATCGTTTCGCATGAGGGAAGCGGTGATCGCCGAAGTATCGACTCAACTATCAGAGGTAGTTGGCGTCA
TCGAGCGCCATCTCGAACCGACGTTGCTGGCCGTACATTTGTACGGCTCCGCAGTGGATGGCGGCCTGAA
GCCACACAGTGATATTGATTTGCTGGTTACGGTGACCGTAAGGCTTGATGAAACAACGCGGCGAGCTTTG
ATCAACGACCTTTTGGAAACTTCGGCTTCCCCTGGAGAGAGTGAGATTCTCCGCGCTGTAGAAGTCACCA
TTGTTGTGCACGACGACATCATTCCGTGGCGTTATCCAGCTAAGCGCGAACTGCAATTTGGAGAATGGCA
GCGCAATGACATTCTTGCTGGTATCTTCGAGCCAGCCACGATCGACATTGATCTGGCTATCTTGCTGACA
AAAGCAAGAGAACATAGCGTTGCCTTGGTAGGTCCAGCGGCGGAGGAACTCTTTGATCCGGTTCCTGAAC
AGGATCTATTTGAGGCGCTAAATGAAACCTTAACGCTATGGAACTCGCCGCCCGACTGGGCTGGCGATGA
GCGAAATGTAGTGCTTACGTTGTCCCGCATTTGGTACAGCGCAGTAACCGGCAAAATCGCGCCGAAGGAT
GTCGCTGCCGACTGGGCAATGGAGCGCCTGCCGGCCCAGTATCAGCCCGTCATACTTGAAGCTAGACAGG
CTTATCTTGGACAAGAAGAAGATCGCTTGGCCTCGCGCGCAGATCAGTTGGAAGAATTTGTCCACTACGT
GAAAGGCGAGATCACCAAGGTAGTCGGCAAATAATAATCACCTAGAATGCATGACCAAAATCCCTTAACG
TGAGTTTTCGTTCCACTGAGCGTCAGACCCCGTAGAAAAGATCAAAGGATCTTCTTGAGATCCTTTTTTT
CTGCGCGTAATCTGCTGCTTGCAAACAAAAAAACCACCGCTACCAGCGGTGGTTTGTTTGCCGGATCAAG
AGCTACCAACTCTTTTTCCGAAGGTAACTGGCTTCAGCAGAGCGCAGATACCAAATACTGTTCTTCTAGT
GTAGCCGTAGTTAGGCCACCA
